>Addgene plasmid #13352 | pMXs-Esg1 | addgene partial sequence | sequence record 19731 | 13552 with pBMN5'
TCCTCTGACTGCCGGATCTAGCTAGTTAATTAAGGATCCCAGTGTGGTGGTACGGGAAATCACAAGTTTG
TACAAAAAAGCAGGCTGGATGATGGTGACCCTCGTGACCCGTAAAGATATCCCCCCGTGGGTGAAAGTTC
CTGAAGACCTGAAAGATCCAGAAGTGTTCCAGGTCCAGTCGCTGGTGCTGAAATATCTGTTTGGCCCACA
GGGATCTCGAATGTCTCACATCGAGCAGGTGAGCCAGGCCATGTTTGAGCTGAAGAACCTGGAATCTCCC
GAAGAACTTATCGAGGTCTTCATTTACGGCTCTCAAAACAACAAGATTCGGGCTAAATGGATGCTTCAGT
CCATGGCTGAGAGGTACCACCTGCGCCAGCAAAAAGGAGTGCTGAAGCTGGAGGAATCCATGAAGACCCT
GGAGCTAGGCCAGTGTATCGAGTGAAGCCAGTTTCCAGTCCTTGTGTCTCCGACCTGGATGCAGACCCAG
CTTTCTTGTACAAAGTGGTGATATTCCAGCTGAGCGCCGGTCGCTACCATTACCAGTTGGTCTGGTGTCA
AAAATAATAATAACCGGGCAGGCCATGTCTGCCCGTATTTCGCGTAAGGAAATCCATTATGTACTATTTA
AACTCGAGCGGCCGCCAGCACAGTGGTCGACGATAAAATAAAAGATTTTATTTAGTCTCCAGAAAAAGGG
GGGAATGAAAGACCCCACCTGTAGGTTTGGCAAGCTAGCTTAAGTAACGCCATTTTGCAAGGCATGGAAA
AATACATAACTGAGAATAGAGAAGTTCAGATCAAGGTCAGGAACAGATGGAACAGCTGAATATGGGCCAA
ACAGGATATCTGTGGTAAGCAGTTCCTG
