[The description below was written by a language model from this plasmid's Addgene catalogue record.]
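Description:
pMXs-Esg1 is a retroviral mammalian expression plasmid built on the pMXs backbone (about 4.6 kb without insert), carrying the mouse gene developmental pluripotency associated 5 (Dppa5a, also known as Esg1, Dppa5 or ecat2). The insert is a 357 bp unmutated sequence introduced by restriction enzyme cloning. In bacteria the plasmid is maintained at high copy number under ampicillin selection. The record does not list a mammalian selection marker, epitope tag or reporter, and no feature table is provided, so the individual vector elements are not itemised.

pMXs is generally known as a Moloney murine leukaemia virus-derived vector, in which the cloned cDNA lies between the viral long terminal repeats, downstream of the packaging signal. In vectors of this type, the 5′ LTR serves as the promoter for the insert, although the record itself does not name a promoter. Because such vectors lack the viral structural genes, the plasmid is introduced into a packaging cell line that supplies these functions in trans. This yields replication-defective particles that integrate the LTR-flanked cassette into the genome of dividing target cells for stable expression.

The construct comes from the work that first described the induction of pluripotent stem cells from mouse embryonic and adult fibroblasts by defined factors. Esg1 is an embryonic stem cell-associated transcript, and this plasmid provides a means of delivering it by retroviral transduction, alone or together with other factors. It is suited to experiments testing the contribution of Esg1 to reprogramming, or more generally to enforced Esg1 expression in mammalian cells.
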