Addgene plasmid #13352: pMXs-Esg1
Depositing lab: Shinya Yamanaka. Depositing organization: Kyoto University, Center for iPS Cell Research and Application. Publication: Induction of pluripotent stem cells from mouse embryonic and adult fibroblast cultures by defined factors. Takahashi K, Yamanaka S. Cell. 2006 Aug 25. 126(4):663-76. 10.1016/j.cell.2006.07.024 PubMed 16904174.
Backbone
  Vector backbone: pMXs
  Backbone size w/o insert (bp): 4600
  Vector type: Mammalian Expression, Retroviral
Growth in bacteria
  Bacterial resistance: Ampicillin, 100 μg/mL
  Growth temperature: 37°C
  Growth strain: DH5alpha
  Copy number: High Copy
Gene/Insert
  Gene/Insert name: developmental pluripotency associated 5 (alt names: Esg1; Dppa5)
  Species: M. musculus (mouse)
  Insert size (bp): 357
  Mutation: None
  Entrez Gene: Dppa5a (a.k.a. AA536857, Dppa5, Esg1, ecat2)
  Cloning method: Restriction Enzyme
  Sequencing primers: 5′ pMX-S1811
Resource information
  A portion of this plasmid was derived from a plasmid made by: pMXs is from Dr. Toshio Kitamura of the University of Tokyo, the Institute of Medical Science. If you use this plasmid in a paper, please cite: Retrovirus-mediated gene transfer and expression cloning: powerful tools in functional genomics. Exp Hematol. 2003 Nov;31(11):1007-14. Kitamura T, Koshino Y, Shibata F, Oki T, Nakajima H, Nosaka T, Kumagai H.
Terms and licenses: Academic/Nonprofit Terms; Industry Terms: Not Available to Industry
Depositor comments: The sequence of primer pMX-S1811 is GAC GGC ATC GCA GCT TGG ATA CAC.
How to cite: pMXs-Esg1 was a gift from Shinya Yamanaka (Addgene plasmid # 13352 ; http://n2t.net/addgene:13352 ; RRID:Addgene_13352)
